>Addgene plasmid #100431 | pCMV_mEm_4GS_LF82_498 | addgene full sequence | sequence record 210132 | Addgene NGS Result
CGGGCCTCTTCGCTATTACGCCAGCTGGCGAAAGGGGGATGTGCTGCAAGGCGATTAAGTTGGGTAACGC
CAGGGTTTTCCCAGTCACGACGTTGTAAAACGACGGCCAGTGAGTTCGAGCTTGCATGCCTGCAGGTCGT
TACATAACTTACGGTAAATGGCCCGCCTGGCTGACCGCCCAACGACCCCCGCCCATTGACGTCAATAATG
ACGTATGTTCCCATAGTAACGCCAATAGGGACTTTCCATTGACGTCAATGGGTGGAGTATTTACGGTAAA
CTGCCCACTTGGCAGTACATCAAGTGTATCATATGCCAAGTACGCCCCCTATTGACGTCAATGACGGTAA
ATGGCCCGCCTGGCATTATGCCCAGTACATGACCTTATGGGACTTTCCTACTTGGCAGTACATCTACGTA
TTAGTCATCGCTATTACCATGGTGATGCGGTTTTGGCAGTACATCAATGGGCGTGGATAGCGGTTTGACT
CACGGGGATTTCCAAGTCTCCACCCCATTGACGTCAATGGGAGTTTGTTTTGGCACCAAAATCAACGGGA
CTTTCCAAAATGTCGTAACAACTCCGCCCCATTGACGCAAATGGGCGGTAGGCGTGTACGGTGGGAGGTC
TATATAAGCAGAGCTCGTTTAGTGAACCGTCAGATCGCCTGGAGACGCCATCCACGCTGTTTTGACCTCC
ATAGAAGACACCGGGACCGATCCAGCCTCCGGACTCTAGAGGATCCGGTACTAGAGGAACTGAAAAACCA
GAAAGTTAACTGGTAAGTTTAGTCTTTTTGTCTTTTATTTCAGGTCCCGGATCCGGTGGTGGTGCAAATC
AAAGAACTGCTCCTCAGTGGATGTTGCCTTTACTTCTAGGCCTGTACGGAAGTGTTACTTCTGCTCTAAA
AGCTGCGGAATTGTACCCGCGGGCCCACCATGGTGAGCAAGGGCGAGGAGCTGTTCACCGGGGTGGTGCC
CATCCTGGTCGAGCTGGACGGCGACGTAAACGGCCACAAGTTCAGCGTGTCCGGCGAGGGCGAGGGCGAT
GCCACCTACGGCAAGCTGACCCTGAAGTTCATCTGCACCACCGGCAAGCTGCCCGTGCCCTGGCCCACCC
TCGTGACCACCTTGACCTACGGCGTGCAGTGCTTCGCCCGCTACCCCGACCACATGAAGCAGCACGACTT
CTTCAAGTCCGCCATGCCCGAAGGCTACGTCCAGGAGCGCACCATCTTCTTCAAGGACGACGGCAACTAC
AAGACCCGCGCCGAGGTGAAGTTCGAGGGCGACACCCTGGTGAACCGCATCGAGCTGAAGGGCATCGACT
TCAAGGAGGACGGCAACATCCTGGGGCACAAGCTGGAGTACAACTACAACAGCCACAAGGTCTATATCAC
CGCCGACAAGCAGAAGAACGGCATCAAGGTGAACTTCAAGACCCGCCACAACATCGAGGACGGCAGCGTG
CAGCTCGCCGACCACTACCAGCAGAACACCCCCATCGGCGACGGCCCCGTGCTGCTGCCCGACAACCACT
ACCTGAGCACCCAGTCCAAGCTGAGCAAAGACCCCAACGAGAAGCGCGATCACATGGTCCTGCTGGAGTT
CGTGACCGCCGCCGGGATCACTCTCGGCATGGACGAGCTGTACAAGCGAATTGGTGGAGGGGGCGGTTCC
GGTGGCGGAGGTTCCCGAATTCGTCGACGGAGATCTGATATGAAAAGCGATCTCACTATAAAAAATAGAT
ATTGTACAATTCCACAAACGAAGTTCCGTAAATGGGATGAAATGGACGTTTTACTCTGGAAGTTAGGAAA
AAATGATTCGCGTCGCCGTTCAGGAGTATATTATTTAAATGCTTATAAAGATGCATATGTACAATATAAT
AGAGACAAAATAATTAAACATGCATACGCCGCTGGAATTCGTCCAGAGTTACTGGGCGGCGTGGCCTGGA
TTGAGTCAGGAGGTATGCCTGAAAATTATAAGTTTCAGATATATGAAACAAAAAGAATGATGGGATCGTT
AGATATGCCTGAAAATAAAACATCATTTGGCTCAATGGGTATACAAATACGAACCGCAGCGATTACTCTA
GGCCTTGACCCTTCAGAATTAACTACCAGAAATCAGTTAGAGTTAGCGACATGCCTGATGGAAGATGATT
TTACCTTTAAAATTGCTGCTACTCATTTAAGAGATCTTGCCCTTTTTGATTATCCCTCTTCGGCAACACT
GTATATGACGAATGAGCAGTATATTATGGCTGGTATTAGATATAATCGTGGTGTTGAACGAGATTTGGGT
TTTTTTATTTATTTAATTAATAATTTGCCTGCGCGTGATACAGATGATTATAAATTCATCTCTTATGGTA
TGAGGTTGTTAGAGATTAGAGAACATATCAAAAAATTGATTAATGAGTGAATCGGTACCCTCGAGAAGCT
TGCGGCCGCGGGGATCCAGACATGATAAGATACATTGATGAGTTTGGACAAACCACAACTAGAATGCAGT
GAAAAAAATGCTTTATTTGTGAAATTTGTGATGCTATTGCTTTATTTGTAACCATTATAAGCTGCAATAA
ACAAGTTAACAACAACAATTGCATTCATTTTATGTTTCAGGTTCAGGGGGAGGTGTGGGAGGTTTTTTCG
GATCCTCTAGAGTCGATCTGCAGGCATGCTAGCTTGGCGTAATCATGGTCATAGCTGTTTCCTGTGTGAA
ATTGTTATCCGCTCACAATTCCACACAACATACGAGCCGGAAGCATAAAGTGTAAAGCCTGGGGTGCCTA
ATGAGTGAGCTAACTCACATTAATTGCGTTGCGCTCACTGCCCGCTTTCCAGTCGGGAAACCTGTCGTGC
CAGCTGCATTAATGAATCGGCCAACGCGCGGGGAGAGGCGGTTTGCGTATTGGGCGCTCTTCCGCTTCCT
CGCTCACTGACTCGCTGCGCTCGGTCGTTCGGCTGCGGCGAGCGGTATCAGCTCACTCAAAGGCGGTAAT
ACGGTTATCCACAGAATCAGGGGATAACGCAGGAAAGAACATGTGAGCAAAAGGCCAGCAAAAGGCCAGG
AACCGTAAAAAGGCCGCGTTGCTGGCGTTTTTCCATAGGCTCCGCCCCCCTGACGAGCATCACAAAAATC
GACGCTCAAGTCAGAGGTGGCGAAACCCGACAGGACTATAAAGATACCAGGCGTTTCCCCCTGGAAGCTC
CCTCGTGCGCTCTCCTGTTCCGACCCTGCCGCTTACCGGATACCTGTCCGCCTTTCTCCCTTCGGGAAGC
GTGGCGCTTTCTCATAGCTCACGCTGTAGGTATCTCAGTTCGGTGTAGGTCGTTCGCTCCAAGCTGGGCT
GTGTGCACGAACCCCCCGTTCAGCCCGACCGCTGCGCCTTATCCGGTAACTATCGTCTTGAGTCCAACCC
GGTAAGACACGACTTATCGCCACTGGCAGCAGCCACTGGTAACAGGATTAGCAGAGCGAGGTATGTAGGC
GGTGCTACAGAGTTCTTGAAGTGGTGGCCTAACTACGGCTACACTAGAAGAACAGTATTTGGTATCTGCG
CTCTGCTGAAGCCAGTTACCTTCGGAAAAAGAGTTGGTAGCTCTTGATCCGGCAAACAAACCACCGCTGG
TAGCGGTGGTTTTTTTGTTTGCAAGCAGCAGATTACGCGCAGAAAAAAAGGATCTCAAGAAGATCCTTTG
ATCTTTTCTACGGGGTCTGACGCTCAGTGGAACGAAAACTCACGTTAAGGGATTTTGGTCATGAGATTAT
CAAAAAGGATCTTCACCTAGATCCTTTTAAATTAAAAATGAAGTTTTAAATCAATCTAAAGTATATATGA
GTAAACTTGGTCTGACAGTTACCAATGCTTAATCAGTGAGGCACCTATCTCAGCGATCTGTCTATTTCGT
TCATCCATAGTTGCCTGACTCCCCGTCGTGTAGATAACTACGATACGGGAGGGCTTACCATCTGGCCCCA
GTGCTGCAATGATACCGCGAGACCCACGCTCACCGGCTCCAGATTTATCAGCAATAAACCAGCCAGCCGG
AAGGGCCGAGCGCAGAAGTGGTCCTGCAACTTTATCCGCCTCCATCCAGTCTATTAATTGTTGCCGGGAA
GCTAGAGTAAGTAGTTCGCCAGTTAATAGTTTGCGCAACGTTGTTGCCATTGCTACAGGCATCGTGGTGT
CACGCTCGTCGTTTGGTATGGCTTCATTCAGCTCCGGTTCCCAACGATCAAGGCGAGTTACATGATCCCC
CATGTTGTGCAAAAAAGCGGTTAGCTCCTTCGGTCCTCCGATCGTTGTCAGAAGTAAGTTGGCCGCAGTG
TTATCACTCATGGTTATGGCAGCACTGCATAATTCTCTTACTGTCATGCCATCCGTAAGATGCTTTTCTG
TGACTGGTGAGTACTCAACCAAGTCATTCTGAGAATAGTGTATGCGGCGACCGAGTTGCTCTTGCCCGGC
GTCAATACGGGATAATACCGCGCCACATAGCAGAACTTTAAAAGTGCTCATCATTGGAAAACGTTCTTCG
GGGCGAAAACTCTCAAGGATCTTACCGCTGTTGAGATCCAGTTCGATGTAACCCACTCGTGCACCCAACT
GATCTTCAGCATCTTTTACTTTCACCAGCGTTTCTGGGTGAGCAAAAACAGGAAGGCAAAATGCCGCAAA
AAAGGGAATAAGGGCGACACGGAAATGTTGAATACTCATACTCTTCCTTTTTCAATATTATTGAAGCATT
TATCAGGGTTATTGTCTCATGAGCGGATACATATTTGAATGTATTTAGAAAAATAAACAAATAGGGGTTC
CGCGCACATTTCCCCGAAAAGTGCCACCTGACGTCTAAGAAACCATTATTATCATGACATTAACCTATAA
AAATAGGCGTATCACGAGGCCCTTTCGTCTCGCGCGTTTCGGTGATGACGGTGAAAACCTCTGACACATG
CAGCTCCCGGAGACGGTCACAGCTTGTCTGTAAGCGGATGCCGGGAGCAGACAAGCCCGTCAGGGCGCGT
CAGCGGGTGTTGGCGGGTGTCGGGGCTGGCTTAACTATGCGGCATCAGAGCAGATTGTACTGAGAGTGCA
CCATATGCGGTGTGAAATACCGCACAGATGCGTAAGGAGAAAATACCGCATCAGGCGCCATTCGCCATTC
AGGCTGCGCAACTGTTGGGAAGGGCGATCGGTG
Features (pLannotate 1.2.2; 16 found; start..end, strand, type, name):
    119..139     -  misc_feature   MCS (fragment): pUC18/19 multiple cloning site
    138..441     +  enhancer       CMV enhancer: human cytomegalovirus immediate early enhancer
    442..645     +  promoter       CMV promoter: human cytomegalovirus (CMV) immediate early promoter
    783..879     +  intron         SV40 intron: modified SV40 intron with splice donor and acceptor sites
    940..1656    +  CDS            mEmerald: mEmerald is a basic (constitutively fluorescent) green fluorescent protein published in 1998, derived from Aequorea victoria. It is reported to be a very rapidly-maturing monomer with moderate acid sensitivity.
   2463..2597    -  polyA_signal   SV40 poly(A) signal: SV40 polyadenylation signal
   2732..2748    -  protein_bind   lac operator: The lac repressor binds to the lac operator to inhibit transcription in E. coli. This inhibition can be relieved by adding lactose or isopropyl-β-D-thiogalactopyranoside (IPTG). lac repressor encoded by lacI
   2756..2786    -  promoter       lac promoter: promoter for the E. coli lac operon
   2801..2822    -  protein_bind   CAP binding site: CAP binding activates transcription in the presence of cAMP. E. coli catabolite activator protein
   2835..2927    -  CDS            lacI (fragment): lac repressor; lacI; The lac repressor binds to the lac operator to inhibit transcription in E. coli. This inhibition can be relieved by adding lactose or isopropyl-β-D-thiogalactopyranoside (IPTG).
   3110..3698    -  rep_origin     ori: high-copy-number ColE1/pMB1/pBR322/pUC origin of replication
   3869..4729    -  CDS            AmpR: β-lactamase; bla; confers resistance to ampicillin, carbenicillin, and related antibiotics
   4730..4834    -  promoter       AmpR promoter: bla
   4929..4964    +  CDS            rop (fragment): Rop protein, which maintains plasmids at low copy number; rop
   5066..5165    +  misc_feature   bom (fragment): basis of mobility region from pBR322
   5171..113     -  CDS            lacZα (fragment) (across the origin): LacZα fragment of β-galactosidase; lacZ fragment
