[The description below was written by a language model from this plasmid's Addgene catalogue record and pLannotate feature annotations shown in this document.]
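Description:
pCMV_mEm_4GS_LF82_498 is a mammalian expression plasmid built on a pCMV backbone (4,502 bp without insert; 5,213 bp in the sequenced record). It produces the LF82_498 coding sequence of E. coli strain LF82 as a fusion to the green fluorescent protein mEmerald. It is propagated in E. coli through a high-copy ColE1/pUC-type origin and selected with ampicillin via the β-lactamase gene and its native promoter. The remaining bacterial annotations (lac promoter and operator, CAP site, and fragments of lacZα, lacI, rop and bom) are remnants of the pUC/pBR322-derived cloning backbone and play no role in mammalian expression. No mammalian selection marker is annotated, which fits transient transfection use.

The expression cassette consists of the human cytomegalovirus immediate-early enhancer and promoter, followed by a modified SV40 intron whose splice sites can improve transcript processing, and then the mEmerald open reading frame. The 711 bp LF82_498 insert was introduced by ligation-independent cloning downstream of mEmerald, so the fluorescent tag sits at the N terminus of the bacterial protein. The insert is not itself annotated in the feature table, but it falls in the unannotated interval between mEmerald and the SV40 polyadenylation signal that ends the transcript. The "4GS" in the name suggests a glycine-serine linker between tag and insert, though the record does not describe it explicitly.

The construct allows strong constitutive expression and direct fluorescence localisation of a candidate bacterial protein in mammalian cells. According to the associated publication, it belongs to an imaging screen in which bacterial coding sequences were exogenously expressed in HeLa cells to identify potential effectors by their cellular phenotypes.
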