Addgene plasmid #100431: pCMV_mEm_4GS_LF82_498
Purpose: Mammalian expression of E. coli LF82_498 CDS fused to mEmerald
Depositing lab: Alan Huett. Depositing organization: University of Nottingham. Publication: A multi-phenotypic imaging screen to identify bacterial effectors by exogenous expression in a HeLa cell line. Collins A, Huett A. Sci Data. 2018 May 15;5:180081. doi: 10.1038/sdata.2018.81. PubMed 29762554.
Backbone
  Vector backbone: pCMV
  Backbone size w/o insert (bp): 4502
  Vector type: Mammalian Expression
Growth in bacteria
  Bacterial resistance: Ampicillin, 100 μg/mL
  Growth temperature: 37°C
  Growth strain: XL1 Blue
  Copy number: High Copy
Gene/Insert
  Gene/Insert name: LF82_498
  Insert size (bp): 711
  Promoter: CMV
  Tag / fusion protein: mEmerald (N terminal on backbone)
  Cloning method: Ligation Independent Cloning
  Sequencing primers: 5′ ACTTCTGCTCTAAAAGCTGCGG; 3′ CACTGCATTCTAGTTGTGGTTTGTC
Terms and licenses: Academic/Nonprofit Terms; Industry Terms: Not Available to Industry
How to cite: pCMV_mEm_4GS_LF82_498 was a gift from Alan Huett (Addgene plasmid # 100431 ; http://n2t.net/addgene:100431 ; RRID:Addgene_100431)
